>Addgene plasmid #168666 | pDONR223 HCoV-NL63 E_nostop | addgene full sequence | sequence record 413178 | Addgene NGS Result
CAAATAATGATTTTATTTTGACTGATAGTGACCTGTTCGTTGCAACAAATTGATGAGCAATGCTTTTTTA
TAATGCCAACTTTGTACAAAAAAGTTGGCATGTTCCTTCGATTAATTGATGACAATGGTATTGTCCTCAA
TTCCATTTTATGGCTCCTTGTTATGATATTTTTCTTTGTGTTGGCAATGACCTTTATTAAACTGATTCAA
TTGTGTTTTACTTGTCATTATTTTTTTAGTAGGACATTATATCAACCAGTTTATAAAATTTTTCTTGCTT
ACCAAGATTATATGCAAATAGCACCTGTTCCAGCTGAAGTACTAAATGTCTACCCAACTTTCTTGTACAA
AGTTGGCATTATAAGAAAGCATTGCTTATCAATTTGTTGCAACGAACAGGTCACTATCAGTCAAAATAAA
ATCATTATTTGCCATCCAGCTGATATCCCCTATAGTGAGTCGTATTACATGGTCATAGCTGTTTCCTGGC
AGCTCTGGCCCGTGTCTCAAAATCTCTGATGTTACATTGCACAAGATAAAAATATATCATCATGCCTCCT
CTAGACCAGCCAGGACAGAAATGCCTCGACTTCGCTGCTACCCAAGGTTGCCGGGTGACGCACACCGTGG
AAACGGATGAAGGCACGAACCCAGTGGACATAAGCCTGTTCGGTTCGTAAGCTGTAATGCAAGTAGCGTA
TGCGCTCACGCAACTGGTCCAGAACCTTGACCGAACGCAGCGGTGGTAACGGCGCAGTGGCGGTTTTCAT
GGCTTGTTATGACTGTTTTTTTGGGGTACAGTCTATGCCTCGGGCATCCAAGCAGCAAGCGCGTTACGCC
GTGGGTCGATGTTTGATGTTATGGAGCAGCAACGATGTTACGCAGCAGGGCAGTCGCCCTAAAACAAAGT
TAAACATTATGAGGGAAGCGGTGATCGCCGAAGTATCGACTCAACTATCAGAGGTAGTTGGCGTCATCGA
GCGCCATCTCGAACCGACGTTGCTGGCCGTACATTTGTACGGCTCCGCAGTGGATGGCGGCCTGAAGCCA
CACAGTGATATTGATTTGCTGGTTACGGTGACCGTAAGGCTTGATGAAACAACGCGGCGAGCTTTGATCA
ACGACCTTTTGGAAACTTCGGCTTCCCCTGGAGAGAGCGAGATTCTCCGCGCTGTAGAAGTCACCATTGT
TGTGCACGACGACATCATTCCGTGGCGTTATCCAGCTAAGCGCGAACTGCAATTTGGAGAATGGCAGCGC
AATGACATTCTTGCAGGTATCTTCGAGCCAGCCACGATCGACATTGATCTGGCTATCTTGCTGACAAAAG
CAAGAGAACATAGCGTTGCCTTGGTAGGTCCAGCGGCGGAGGAACTCTTTGATCCGGTTCCTGAACAGGA
TCTATTTGAGGCGCTAAATGAAACCTTAACGCTATGGAACTCGCCGCCCGACTGGGCTGGCGATGAGCGA
AATGTAGTGCTTACGTTGTCCCGCATTTGGTACAGCGCAGTAACCGGCAAAATCGCGCCGAAGGATGTCG
CTGCCGACTGGGCAATGGAGCGCCTGCCGGCCCAGTATCAGCCCGTCATACTTGAAGCTAGACAGGCTTA
TCTTGGACAAGAAGAAGATCGCTTGGCCTCGCGCGCAGATCAGTTGGAAGAATTTGTCCACTACGTGAAA
GGCGAGATCACCAAGGTAGTCGGCAAATAACCCTCGAGCCACCCATGACCAAAATCCCTTAACGTGAGTT
ACGCGTCGTTCCACTGAGCGTCAGACCCCGTAGAAAAGATCAAAGGATCTTCTTGAGATCCTTTTTTTCT
GCGCGTAATCTGCTGCTTGCAAACAAAAAAACCACCGCTACCAGCGGTGGTTTGTTTGCCGGATCAAGAG
CTACCAACTCTTTTTCCGAAGGTAACTGGCTTCAGCAGAGCGCAGATACCAAATACTGTTCTTCTAGTGT
AGCCGTAGTTAGGCCACCACTTCAAGAACTCTGTAGCACCGCCTACATACCTCGCTCTGCTAATCCTGTT
ACCAGTGGCTGCTGCCAGTGGCGATAAGTCGTGTCTTACCGGGTTGGACTCAAGACGATAGTTACCGGAT
AAGGCGCAGCGGTCGGGCTGAACGGGGGGTTCGTGCACACAGCCCAGCTTGGAGCGAACGACCTACACCG
AACTGAGATACCTACAGCGTGAGCTATGAGAAAGCGCCACGCTTCCCGAAGGGAGAAAGGCGGACAGGTA
TCCGGTAAGCGGCAGGGTCGGAACAGGAGAGCGCACGAGGGAGCTTCCAGGGGGAAACGCCTGGTATCTT
TATAGTCCTGTCGGGTTTCGCCACCTCTGACTTGAGCGTCGATTTTTGTGATGCTCGTCAGGGGGGCGGA
GCCTATGGAAAAACGCCAGCAACGCGGCCTTTTTACGGTTCCTGGCCTTTTGCTGGCCTTTTGCTCACAT
GTTCTTTCCTGCGTTATCCCCTGATTCTGTGGATAACCGTATTACCGCCTTTGAGTGAGCTGATACCGCT
CGCCGCAGCCGAACGACCGAGCGCAGCGAGTCAGTGAGCGAGGAAGCGGAAGAGCGCCCAATACGCAAAC
CGCCTCTCCCCGCGCGTTGGCCGATTCATTAATGCAGCTGGCACGACAGGTTTCCCGACTGGAAAGCGGG
CAGTGAGCGCAACGCAATTAATACGCGTACCGCTAGCCAGGAAGAGTTTGTAGAAACGCAAAAAGGCCAT
CCGTCAGGATGGCCTTCTGCTTAGTTTGATGCCTGGCAGTTTATGGCGGGCGTCCTGCCCGCCACCCTCC
GGGCCGTTGCTTCACAACGTTCAAATCCGCTCCCGGCGGATTTGTCCTACTCAGGAGAGCGTTCACCGAC
AAACAACAGATAAAACGAAAGGCCCAGTCTTCCGACTGAGCCTTTCGTTTTATTTGATGCCTGGCAGTTC
CCTACTCTCGCGTTAACGCTAGCATGGATGTTTTCCCAGTCACGACGTTGTAAAACGACGGCCAGTCTTA
AGCTCGGGCCC
Features (pLannotate 1.2.2; 12 found; start..end, strand, type, name):
      2..97      +  protein_bind   attL3: mutant version of attL; recombination site for the Gateway® LR reaction LR Clonase™
    100..330     +  CDS            E: VEMP_CVHNL - Also known as sM. Protein inferred from homology: Swiss-Prot protein existence level 3. Plays a central role in virus morphogenesis and assembly. Acts as a viroporin and self-assembles in host membranes forming pentameric protein-lipid pores that allow ion transport. Also plays a role in the induction of apoptosis. From Human coronavirus NL63 (HCoV-NL63).
    332..431     -  protein_bind   attL2: mutant version of attL; recombination site for the Gateway® LR reaction LR Clonase™
    449..467     -  promoter       T7 promoter: promoter for bacteriophage T7 RNA polymerase
    657..680     +  promoter       Pc promoter (fragment): intI1 (promoter lies within the coding sequence); class 1 integron promoter
    856..912     +  CDS            GmR (fragment): gentamycin acetyltransferase; aacC1; confers resistance to gentamycin
    919..1710    +  CDS            SmR: aminoglycoside adenylyltransferase (Murphy, 1985); aadA; confers resistance to spectinomycin and streptomycin
   1803..2391    +  rep_origin     ori: high-copy-number ColE1/pMB1/pBR322/pUC origin of replication
   2574..2666    +  CDS            lacI (fragment): lac repressor; lacI; The lac repressor binds to the lac operator to inhibit transcription in E. coli. This inhibition can be relieved by adding lactose or isopropyl-β-D-thiogalactopyranoside (IPTG).
   2721..2748    -  terminator     rrnB T2 terminator: transcription terminator T2 from the E. coli rrnB gene
   2880..2923    +  terminator     rrnB T1 terminator: Escherichia coli rrnB; transcription terminator T1 from the E. coli rrnB gene
   2970..3006    -  CDS            lacZα (fragment): LacZα fragment of β-galactosidase; lacZ fragment
