[The description below was written by a language model from this plasmid's Addgene catalogue record and pLannotate feature annotations shown in this document.]
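Description:
pDONR223 HCoV-NL63 E_nostop is a Gateway-compatible Entry clone carrying the envelope (E) protein coding sequence of human coronavirus NL63 in the pDONR223 backbone. It is a bacterial cloning plasmid rather than an expression vector. It replicates in E. coli through a high-copy ColE1/pUC-type origin and is selected with spectinomycin via the aadA (SmR) aminoglycoside adenylyltransferase gene. A class 1 integron Pc promoter fragment and a short gentamicin acetyltransferase remnant lie upstream of aadA. The sequenced plasmid is 3,021 nt. This is smaller than the listed 5,005 bp empty backbone, as expected when the donor vector's attP-flanked selection cassette is replaced by a small insert during Gateway cloning.

The E open reading frame is catalogued as a 234 bp insert and annotated over 231 nt. It sits between two attL recombination sites, which the automated annotation labels as attL3 and attL2. These sites allow an LR Clonase reaction to move the ORF in a defined orientation into any compatible Destination vector. As the "nostop" name indicates, the clone lacks a stop codon, so the ORF can be read through into C-terminal tags or fusion partners supplied by the destination vector. No promoter is positioned to drive E in this plasmid. The annotated T7 promoter lies outside the att-flanked region on the reverse strand, pointing back toward the insert, and rrnB T1 and T2 terminators insulate the cloning site from backbone transcription. Short lacI and lacZα fragments are backbone remnants, and M13 primer sites serve for insert sequencing.

The E protein is a small viroporin involved in coronavirus morphogenesis and assembly. The clone belongs to a collection of human coronavirus ORFs intended for flexible transfer into expression, interaction-mapping or other functional assay vectors.
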