Addgene plasmid #168666: pDONR223 HCoV-NL63 E_nostop
Purpose: Gateway-compatible Entry vector
Depositing lab: Fritz Roth. Depositing organization: Sinai Health System. Publication: A resource of human coronavirus protein-coding sequences in a flexible, multipurpose Gateway Entry clone collection. Weller B, Lin CW, Pogoutse O, Sauer M, Marin-de la Rosa N, Strobel A, Young V, Knapp JJ, Rayhan A, Falter C, Kim DK, Roth FP, Falter-Braun P. G3 (Bethesda). 2023 Jul 5;13(7):jkad105. doi: 10.1093/g3journal/jkad105. PubMed 37267226.
Backbone
  Vector backbone: pDONR223
  Backbone manufacturer: Rual et al, Genome Res. 14:2128-2135, 2004.
  Backbone size w/o insert (bp): 5005
  Vector type: Other
Growth in bacteria
  Bacterial resistance: Spectinomycin, 50 μg/mL
  Growth temperature: 37°C
  Growth strain: DH5alpha
  Copy number: Unknown
Gene/Insert
  Gene/Insert name: E
  Species: Other
  Insert size (bp): 234
  Entrez Gene: HCNV63gp4 (a.k.a. HCNV63gp4)
  Cloning method: Gateway Cloning
  Sequencing primers: 5′ m13-For; 3′ m13-Rev
Resource information
  A portion of this plasmid was derived from a plasmid made by: Falter-Braun Lab
Terms and licenses: Academic/Nonprofit Terms; Industry Terms
How to cite: pDONR223 HCoV-NL63 E_nostop was a gift from Fritz Roth (Addgene plasmid # 168666 ; http://n2t.net/addgene:168666 ; RRID:Addgene_168666)
