>Addgene plasmid #168666 | pDONR223 HCoV-NL63 E_nostop | depositor partial sequence | sequence record 326875 | Inserted CDS without stop codon
ATGTTCCTTCGATTAATTGATGACAATGGTATTGTCCTCAATTCCATTTTATGGCTCCTTGTTATGATAT
TTTTCTTTGTGTTGGCAATGACCTTTATTAAACTGATTCAATTGTGTTTTACTTGTCATTATTTTTTTAG
TAGGACATTATATCAACCAGTTTATAAAATTTTTCTTGCTTACCAAGATTATATGCAAATAGCACCTGTT
CCAGCTGAAGTACTAAATGTCTAA
